>Addgene plasmid #16340 | pcDNA5-TO-DsRed | addgene partial sequence | sequence record 55114 | CMV-F 5'-CGCAAATGGGCGGTAGGCGTG-3'
CTCCTCCGAGAACGTCATCAAGGAGTTCATGCGNTTCAAGGTGCGCATGGAGGGCACCGTGAACGGCCAC
GAGTTCGAGATCGAGGGCGAGGGCGAGGGCCGCCCCTACGAGGGCCACAACACCGTGAAGCTGAAGGTGA
CCAAGGGCGGCCCCCTGCCCTTCGCCTGGGACATCCTGTCCCCCCAGTTCCAGTACGGCTCCAAGGTGTA
CGTGAAGCACCCCGCCGACATCCCCGACTACAAGAAGCTGTCCTTCCCCGAGGGCTTCAAGTGGGAGCGC
GTGATGAACTTCGAGGACGGCGGCGTGGTGACCGTGACCCAGGACTCCTCCCTGCAGGACGGCTGCTTCA
TCTACAAGGTGAAGTTCATCGGCGTGAACTTCCCCTCCGACGGCCCCGTAATGCAGAAGAAGACCATGGG
CTGGGAGGCCTCCACCGAGCGCCTGTACCCCCGCGACGGCGTGCTGAAGGGCGAGATCCACAAGGCCCTG
AAGCTGAAGGACGGCGGCCACTACCTGGTGGAGTTCAAGTCCATCTACATGGCCAAGAAGCCCGTGCAGC
TGCCCGGCTACTACTACGTGGACTCCAAGCTGGACATCACCTCCCA
