[The description below was written by a language model from this plasmid's Addgene catalogue record.]
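Description:
pcDNA5-TO-DsRed is a mammalian expression plasmid built on the commercial pcDNA5/TO backbone (about 5.7 kb without insert) and carrying the coding sequence for the red fluorescent protein DsRed as an insert of roughly 700 bp. It is maintained in E. coli as a high-copy plasmid under ampicillin selection, and it provides hygromycin resistance for selecting stably transfected mammalian cells.

The DsRed fragment was inserted by restriction cloning into the NotI site, with NotI retained at both ends. Because the same enzyme flanks both sides, the cloning was non-directional, and the depositor notes that StuI digestion releases a 1.3 kb fragment, which presumably serves as a diagnostic check. The record does not list the promoter explicitly, but the recommended sequencing primers (CMV forward and BGH reverse) indicate that the insert sits between a CMV promoter and a bovine growth hormone polyadenylation signal. This is consistent with the pcDNA5/TO design, in which the CMV promoter carries tetracycline operator sequences. In cell lines that express the Tet repressor, transcription is held off until tetracycline or doxycycline is added. In cells lacking the repressor, expression is effectively constitutive.

No fusion partner, targeting signal or tag is recorded, so the plasmid appears to express unfused DsRed. The record does not state its purpose. It is associated with a study on nucleoplasmic calcium and cell proliferation, so a plausible role is a fluorescent control or transfection marker, or a parent for inducible DsRed-tagged constructs. No feature table was supplied, so element positions and the exact DsRed variant cannot be confirmed.
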