Addgene plasmid #16340: pcDNA5-TO-DsRed
Depositing lab: Anton Bennett. Publication: Nucleoplasmic calcium is required for cell proliferation. Rodrigues MA, Gomes DA, Leite MF, Grant W, Zhang L, Lam W, Cheng YC, Bennett AM, Nathanson MH. J Biol Chem. 2007 Jun 8. 282(23):17061-8. 10.1074/jbc.M700490200 PubMed 17420246.
Backbone
  Vector backbone: pcDNA5/TO
  Backbone manufacturer: Invitrogen
  Backbone size w/o insert (bp): 5700
  Vector type: Mammalian Expression
  Selectable markers: Hygromycin
Growth in bacteria
  Bacterial resistance: Ampicillin, 100 μg/mL
  Growth temperature: 37°C
  Growth strain: DH5alpha
  Copy number: High Copy
Gene/Insert
  Gene/Insert name: DsRed
  Insert size (bp): 700
  Mutation: 5'Prime Site: Not I 3'Primer Site : Not I Stul Release 1.3Kb fragment
  Cloning method: Restriction Enzyme; 5′ cloning site Not I (not destroyed); 3′ cloning site Not I (not destroyed)
  Sequencing primers: 5′ CMV forward priming site; 3′ BGH Reverse priming site
Terms and licenses: Academic/Nonprofit Terms; Industry Terms: Not Available to Industry
Depositor comments: 5'Primer Site: Not I; 3'Primer Site: Not I; Stul Release 1.3Kb fragment
How to cite: pcDNA5-TO-DsRed was a gift from Anton Bennett (Addgene plasmid # 16340 ; http://n2t.net/addgene:16340 ; RRID:Addgene_16340)
